>Addgene plasmid #90469 | pTRIPZ-DoxOn-shCUX1-5150 | depositor full sequence | sequence record 180587 | pTRIPZ-DoxOn-shCUX1-5150 sequence 13405 bps
TGGAAGGGCTAATTCACTCCCAAAGAAGACAAGATATCCTTGATCTGTGGATCTACCACACACAAGGCTA
CTTCCCTGATTAGCAGAACTACACACCAGGGCCAGGGGTCAGATATCCACTGACCTTTGGATGGTGCTAC
AAGCTAGTACCAGTTGAGCCAGATAAGGTAGAAGAGGCCAATAAAGGAGAGAACACCAGCTTGTTACACC
CTGTGAGCCTGCATGGGATGGATGACCCGGAGAGAGAAGTGTTAGAGTGGAGGTTTGACAGCCGCCTAGC
ATTTCATCACGTGGCCCGAGAGCTGCATCCGGAGTACTTCAAGAACTGCTGATATCGAGCTTGCTACAAG
GGACTTTCCGCTGGGGACTTTCCAGGGAGGCGTGGCCTGGGCGGGACTGGGGAGTGGCGAGCCCTCAGAT
CCTGCATATAAGCAGCTGCTTTTTGCCTGTACTGGGTCTCTCTGGTTAGACCAGATCTGAGCCTGGGAGC
TCTCTGGCTAACTAGGGAACCCACTGCTTAAGCCTCAATAAAGCTTGCCTTGAGTGCTTCAAGTAGTGTG
TGCCCGTCTGTTGTGTGACTCTGGTAACTAGAGATCCCTCAGACCCTTTTAGTCAGTGTGGAAAATCTCT
AGCAGTGGCGCCCGAACAGGGACTTGAAAGCGAAAGGGAAACCAGAGGAGCTCTCTCGACGCAGGACTCG
GCTTGCTGAAGCGCGCACGGCAAGAGGCGAGGGGCGGCGACTGGTGAGTACGCCAAAAATTTTGACTAGC
GGAGGCTAGAAGGAGAGAGATGGGTGCGAGAGCGTCAGTATTAAGCGGGGGAGAATTAGATCGCGATGGG
AAAAAATTCGGTTAAGGCCAGGGGGAAAGAAAAAATATAAATTAAAACATATAGTATGGGCAAGCAGGGA
GCTAGAACGATTCGCAGTTAATCCTGGCCTGTTAGAAACATCAGAAGGCTGTAGACAAATACTGGGACAG
CTACAACCATCCCTTCAGACAGGATCAGAAGAACTTAGATCATTATATAATACAGTAGCAACCCTCTATT
GTGTGCATCAAAGGATAGAGATAAAAGACACCAAGGAAGCTTTAGACAAGATAGAGGAAGAGCAAAACAA
AAGTAAGACCACCGCACAGCAAGCGGCCGGCCGCTGATCTTCAGACCTGGAGGAGGAGATATGAGGGACA
ATTGGAGAAGTGAATTATATAAATATAAAGTAGTAAAAATTGAACCATTAGGAGTAGCACCCACCAAGGC
AAAGAGAAGAGTGGTGCAGAGAGAAAAAAGAGCAGTGGGAATAGGAGCTTTGTTCCTTGGGTTCTTGGGA
GCAGCAGGAAGCACTATGGGCGCAGCGTCAATGACGCTGACGGTACAGGCCAGACAATTATTGTCTGGTA
TAGTGCAGCAGCAGAACAATTTGCTGAGGGCTATTGAGGCGCAACAGCATCTGTTGCAACTCACAGTCTG
GGGCATCAAGCAGCTCCAGGCAAGAATCCTGGCTGTGGAAAGATACCTAAAGGATCAACAGCTCCTGGGG
ATTTGGGGTTGCTCTGGAAAACTCATTTGCACCACTGCTGTGCCTTGGAATGCTAGTTGGAGTAATAAAT
CTCTGGAACAGATTTGGAATCACACGACCTGGATGGAGTGGGACAGAGAAATTAACAATTACACAAGCTT
AATACACTCCTTAATTGAAGAATCGCAAAACCAGCAAGAAAAGAATGAACAAGAATTATTGGAATTAGAT
AAATGGGCAAGTTTGTGGAATTGGTTTAACATAACAAATTGGCTGTGGTATATAAAATTATTCATAATGA
TAGTAGGAGGCTTGGTAGGTTTAAGAATAGTTTTTGCTGTACTTTCTATAGTGAATAGAGTTAGGCAGGG
ATATTCACCATTATCGTTTCAGACCCACCTCCCAACCCCGAGGGGACCCGACAGGCCCGAAGGAATAGAA
GAAGAAGGTGGAGAGAGAGACAGAGACAGATCCATTCGATTAGTGAACGGATCGGCACTGCGTGCGCCAA
TTCTGCAGACAAATGGCAGTATTCATCCACAATTTTAAAAGAAAAGGGGGGATTGGGGGGTACAGTGCAG
GGGAAAGAATAGTAGACATAATAGCAACAGACATACAAACTAAAGAATTACAAAAACAAATTACAAAAAT
TCAAAATTTTCGGGTTTATTACAGGGACAGCAGAGATCCAGTTTGGTTAGTACCGGGCCCGCTCTAGTCC
GGAATCAGTCCTGCTCCTCGGCCACGAAGTGCACGCAGTTGCCGGCCGGGTCGCGCAGGGCGAACTCCCG
CCCCCACGGCTGCTCGCCGATCTCGGTCATGGCCGGCCCGGAGGCGTCCCGGAAGTTCGTGGACACGACC
TCCGACCACTCGGCGTACAGCTCGTCCAGGCCGCGCACCCACACCCAGGCCAGGGTGTTGTCCGGCACCA
CCTGGTCCTGGACCGCGCTGATGAACAGGGTCACGTCGTCCCGGACCACACCGGCGAAGTCGTCCTCCAC
GAAGTCCCGGGAGAACCCGAGCCGGTCGGTCCAGAACTCGACCGCTCCGGCGACGTCGCGCGCGGTGAGC
ACCGGAACGGCACTGGTCAACTTGGCCATGGTGGCCCTCCTATAGTGAGTCGTATTATACTATGCCGATA
TACTATGCCGATGATTAATTGTCAACACGTGCTGCAGGTCCGAGGTTCTAGACGAGTTTACTCCCTATCA
GTGATAGAGAACGATGTCGAGTTTACTCCCTATCAGTGATAGAGAACGTATGTCGAGTTTACTCCCTATC
AGTGATAGAGAACGTATGTCGAGTTTACTCCCTATCAGTGATAGAGAACGTATGTCGAGTTTATCCCTAT
CAGTGATAGAGAACGTATGTCGAGTTTACTCCCTATCAGTGATAGAGAACGTATGTCGAGGTAGGCGTGT
ACGGTGGGAGGCCTATATAAGCAGAGCTCGTTTAGTGAACCGTCAGATCGCACCGGTCGCCACCATGAGC
GAGCTGATCAAGGAGAACATGCACATGAAGCTGTACATGGAGGGCACCGTGAACAACCACCACTTCAAGT
GCACATCCGAGGGCGAAGGCAAGCCCTACGAGGGCACCCAGACCATGAAGATCAAGGTGGTCGAGGGCGG
CCCTCTCCCCTTCGCCTTCGACATCCTGGCTACCAGCTTCATGTACGGCAGCAAAGCCTTCATCAACCAC
ACCCAGGGCATCCCCGACTTCTTTAAGCAGTCCTTCCCTGAGGGCTTCACATGGGAGAGAATCACCACAT
ACGAAGACGGGGGCGTGCTGACCGCTACCCAGGACACCAGCTTCCAGAACGGCTGCATCATCTACAACGT
CAAGATCAACGGGGTGAACTTCCCATCCAACGGCCCTGTGATGCAGAAGAAAACACGCGGCTGGGAGGCC
AACACCGAGATGCTGTACCCCGCTGACGGCGGCCTGAGAGGCCACAGCCAGATGGCCCTGAAGCTCGTGG
GCGGGGGCTACCTGCACTGCTCCTTCAAGACCACATACAGATCCAAGAAACCCGCTAAGAACCTCAAGAT
GCCCGGCTTCCACTTCGTGGACCACAGACTGGAAAGAATCAAGGAGGCCGACAAAGAGACCTACGTCGAG
CAGCACGAGATGGCTGTGGCCAAGTACTGCGACCTCCCTAGCAAACTGGGGCACAGATAATCGATAGTTT
GTTTGAATGAGGCTTCAGTACTTTACAGAATCGTTGCCTGCACATCTTGGAAACACTTGCTGGGATTACT
TCTTCAGGTTAACCCAACAGAAGGCTCGAGAAGGTATATGCTGTTGACAGTGAGCGTCAGAGCGATAATA
CACTATTATAGTGAAGCCACAGATGTATAATAGTGTATTATCGCTCTGATGCCTACTGCCTCGGAATTCA
AGGGGCTACTTTAGGAGCAATTATCTTGTTTACTAAAACTGAATACCTTGCTATCTCTTTGATACATTTT
TACAAAGCTGAATTAAAATGGTATAAATTAAATCACTTTTTTCAATTGGAAGACTAATGCGGCCGGCCAT
TACTCCGTCTCGTGTCTTGTTGCATATGTCTGCTGGTTTGTTTGATGTTGTTTGCGGGCGGGCCCTATAG
TGAGTCGTATTACCTAGGACGCGTGGCCTCCGCGCCGGGTTTTGGCGCCTCCCGCGGGCGCCCCCCTCCT
CACGGCGAGCGCTGCCACGTCAGACGAAGGGCGCAGCGAGCGTCCTGATCCTTCCGCCCGGACGCTCAGG
ACAGCGGCCCGCTGCTCATAAGACTCGGCCTTAGAACCCCAGTATCAGCAGAAGGACATTTTAGGACGGG
ACTTGGGTGACTCTAGGGCACTGGTTTTCTTTCCAGAGAGCGGAACAGGCGAGGAAAAGTAGTCCCTTCT
CGGCGATTCTGCGGAGGGATCTCCGTGGGGCGGTGAACGCCGATGATTATATAAGGACGCGCCGGGTGTG
GCACAGCTAGTTCCGTCGCAGCCGGGATTTGGGTCGCGGTTCTTGTTTGTGGATCGCTGTGATCGTCACT
TGGTGAGTAGCGGGCTGCTGGGCTGGCCGGGGCTTTCGTGGCCGCCGGGCCGCTCGGTGGGACGGAAGCG
TGTGGAGAGACCGCCAAGGGCTGTAGTCTGGGTCCGCGAGCAAGGTTGCCCTGAACTGGGGGTTGGGGGG
AGCGCAGCAAAATGGCGGCTGTTCCCGAGTCTTGAATGGAAGACGCTTGTGAGGCGGGCTGTGAGGTCGT
TGAAACAAGGTGGGGGGCATGGTGGGCGGCAAGAACCCAAGGTCTTGAGGCCTTCGCTAATGCGGGAAAG
CTCTTATTCGGGTGAGATGGGCTGGGGCACCATCTGGGGACCCTGACGTGAAGTTTGTCACTGACTGGAG
AACTCGGTTTGTCGTCTGTTGCGGGGGCGGCAGTTATGGCGGTGCCGTTGGGCAGTGCACCCGTACCTTT
GGGAGCGCGCGCCCTCGTCGTGTCGTGACGTCACCCGTTCTGTTGGCTTATAATGCAGGGTGGGGCCACC
TGCCGGTAGGTGTGCGGTAGGCTTTTCTCCGTCGCAGGACGCAGGGTTCGGGCCTAGGGTAGGCTCTCCT
GAATCGACAGGCGCCGGACCTCTGGTGAGGGGAGGGATAAGTGAGGCGTCAGTTTCTTTGGTCGGTTTTA
TGTACCTATCTTCTTAAGTAGCTGAAGCTCCGGTTTTGAACTATGCGCTCGGGGTTGGCGAGTGTGTTTT
GTGAAGTTTTTTAGGCACCTTTTGAAATGTAATCATTTGGGTCAATATGTAATTTTCAGTGTTAGACTAG
TAAATTGTCCGCTAAATTCTGGCCGTTTTTGGCTTTTTTGTTAGACGCTAGCGGATCCATAACTTCGTAT
AGTATACATTATACGAAGTTATGCCACCATGTCTAGGCTGGACAAGAGCAAAGTCATAAACGGAGCTCTG
GAATTACTCAATGGTGTCGGTATCGAAGGCCTGACGACAAGGAAACTCGCTCAAAAGCTGGGAGTTGAGC
AGCCTACCCTGTACTGGCACGTGAAGAACAAGCGGGCCCTGCTCGATGCCCTGCCAATCGAGATGCTGGA
CAGGCATCATACCCACTTCTGCCCCCTGGAAGGCGAGTCATGGCAAGACTTTCTGCGGAACAACGCCAAG
TCATACCGCTGTGCTCTCCTCTCACATCGCGACGGGGCTAAAGTGCATCTCGGCACCCGCCCAACAGAGA
AACAGTACGAAACCCTGGAAAATCAGCTCGCGTTCCTGTGTCAGCAAGGCTTCTCCCTGGAGAACGCACT
GTACGCTCTGTCCGCCGTGGGCCACTTTACACTGGGCTGCGTATTGGAGGAACAGGAGCATCAAGTAGCA
AAAGAGGAAAGAGAGACACCTACCACCGATTCTATGCCCCCACTTCTGAGACAAGCAATTGAGCTGTTCG
ACCGGCAGGGAGCCGAACCTGCCTTCCTTTTCGGCCTGGAACTAATCATATGTGGCCTGGAGAAACAGCT
AAAGTGCGAAAGCGGCGGGCCGACCGACGCCCTTGACGATTTTGACTTAGACATGCTCCCAGCCGATGCC
CTTGACGATTTTGACCTTGACATGCTCCCCGGGTAAATAACTTCGTATAGTATACATTATACGAAGTTAT
GGATCCGCGGCCGCAAATTCCGCCCCTCTCCCTCCCCCCCCCCTAACGTTACTGGCCGAAGCCGCTTGGA
ATAAGGCCGGTGTGCGTTTGTCTATATGTTATTTTCCACCATATTGCCGTCTTTTGGCAATGTGAGGGCC
CGGAAACCTGGCCCTGTCTTCTTGACGAGCATTCCTAGGGGTCTTTCCCCTCTCGCCAAAGGAATGCAAG
GTCTGTTGAATGTCGTGAAGGAAGCAGTTCCTCTGGAAGCTTCTTGAAGACAAACAACGTCTGTAGCGAC
CCTTTGCAGGCAGCGGAACCCCCCACCTGGCGACAGGTGCCTCTGCGGCCAAAAGCCACGTGTATAAGAT
ACACCTGCAAAGGCGGCACAACCCCAGTGCCACGTTGTGAGTTGGATAGTTGTGGAAAGAGTCAAATGGC
TCTCCTCAAGCGTATTCAACAAGGGGCTGAAGGATGCCCAGAAGGTACCCCATTGTATGGGATCTGATCT
GGGGCCTCGGTGCACATGCTTTACATGTGTTTAGTCGAGGTTAAAAAAACGTCTAGGCCCCCCGAACCAC
GGGGACGTGGTTTTCCTTTGAAAAACACGATAATACCATGGCCACCGAGTACAAGCCCACGGTGCGCCTC
GCCACCCGCGACGACGTCCCCCGGGCCGTACGCACCCTCGCCGCCGCGTTCGCCGACTACCCCGCCACGC
GCCACACCGTCGACCCGGACCGCCACATCGAGCGGGTCACCGAGCTGCAAGAACTCTTCCTCACGCGCGT
CGGGCTCGACATCGGCAAGGTGTGGGTCGCGGACGACGGCGCCGCGGTGGCGGTCTGGACCACGCCGGAG
AGCGTCGAAGCGGGGGCGGTGTTCGCCGAGATCGGCTCGCGCATGGCCGAGTTGAGCGGTTCCCGGCTGG
CCGCGCAGCAACAGATGGAAGGCCTCCTGGCGCCGCACCGGCCCAAGGAGCCCGCGTGGTTCCTGGCCAC
CGTCGGCGTCTCGCCCGACCACCAGGGCAAGGGTCTGGGCAGCGCCGTCGTGCTCCCCGGAGTGGAGGCG
GCCGAGCGCGCTGGGGTGCCCGCCTTCCTGGAGACCTCCGCGCCCCGCAACCTCCCCTTCTACGAGCGGC
TCGGCTTCACCGTCACCGCCGACGTCGAGGTGCCCGAAGGACCGCGCACCTGGTGCATGACCCGCAAGCC
CGGTGCCTGAGTTCGCGTCTGGAACAATCAACCTCTGGATTACAAAATTTGTGAAAGATTGACTGGTATT
CTTAACTATGTTGCTCCTTTTACGCTATGTGGATACGCTGCTTTAATGCCTTTGTATCATGCTATTGCTT
CCCGTATGGCTTTCATTTTCTCCTCCTTGTATAAATCCTGGTTGCTGTCTCTTTATGAGGAGTTGTGGCC
CGTTGTCAGGCAACGTGGCGTGGTGTGCACTGTGTTTGCTGACGCAACCCCCACTGGTTGGGGCATTGCC
ACCACCTGTCAGCTCCTTTCCGGGACTTTCGCTTTCCCCCTCCCTATTGCCACGGCGGAACTCATCGCCG
CCTGCCTTGCCCGCTGCTGGACAGGGGCTCGGCTGTTGGGCACTGACAATTCCGTGGTGTTGTCGGGGAA
GCTGACGTCCTTTCCATGGCTGCTCGCCTGTGTTGCCACCTGGATTCTGCGCGGGACGTCCTTCTGCTAC
GTCCCTTCGGCCCTCAATCCAGCGGACCTTCCTTCCCGCGGCCTGCTGCCGGCTCTGCGGCCTCTTCCGC
GTCTTCGCCTTCGCCCTCAGACGAGTCGGATCTCCCTTTGGGCCGCCTCCCCGCCTGGAATTAATTCTGC
AGTCGAGACCTAGAAAAACATGGAGCAATCACAAGTAGCAATACAGCAGCTACCAATGCTGATTGTGCCT
GGCTAGAAGCACAAGAGGAGGAGGAGGTGGGTTTTCCAGTCACACCTCAGGTACCTTTAAGACCAATGAC
TTACAAGGCAGCTGTAGATCTTAGCCACTTTTTAAAAGAAAAGAGGGGACTGGAAGGGCTAATTCACTCC
CAACGAAGACAAGATCTGCTTTTTGCTTGTACTGGGTCTCTCTGGTTAGACCAGATCTGAGCCTGGGAGC
TCTCTGGCTAACTAGGGAACCCACTGCTTAAGCCTCAATAAAGCTTGCCTTGAGTGCTTCAAGTAGTGTG
TGCCCGTCTGTTGTGTGACTCTGGTAACTAGAGATCCCTCAGACCCTTTTAGTCAGTGTGGAAAATCTCT
AGCAGTAGTAGTTCATGTCATCTTATTATTCAGTATTTATAACTTGCAAAGAAATGAATATCAGAGAGTG
AGAGGCCTTGACATTGTTTAAACCCGCTGATCAGCCTCGACTGTGCCTTCTAGTTGCCAGCCATCTGTTG
TTTGCCCCTCCCCCGTGCCTTCCTTGACCCTGGAAGGTGCCACTCCCACTGTCCTTTCCTAATAAAATGA
GGAAATTGCATCGCATTGTCTGAGTAGGTGTCATTCTATTCTGGGGGGTGGGGTGGGGCAGGACAGCAAG
GGGGAGGATTGGGAAGACAATAGCAGGCATGCTGGGGATGCGGTGGGCTCTATGGCTTCTGAGGCGGAAA
GAACCAGCTGGGGCTCTAGGGGGTATCCCC
[124 nt withheld, positions 8781-8904]
C
[91 nt withheld, positions 8906-8996]
A
[49 nt withheld, positions 8998-9046]
CCTTTGACGTTGGAGTCCACGTTCTTT
[37 nt withheld, positions 9074-9110]
ACCCTATCTCGGTCTATTCTTTTGATTTATAAGGGATTTTGCCGATTTCGGCCTATTGGTTAAAAAATGA
GCTGATTTAACAAAAATTTAACGCGAATTAATTCTGTGGAATGTGTGTCAGTTAGGGTGTGGAAAGTCCC
CAGGCTCCCCAGCAGGCAGAAGTATGCAAAGCATGCATCTCAATTAGTCAGCAACCAGGTGTGGAAAGTC
CCCAGGCTCCCCAGCAGGCAGAAGTATGCAAAGCATGCATCTCAATTAGTCAGCAACCATAGTCCCGCCC
CTAACTCCGCCCATCCCGCCCCTAACTCCGCCCAGTTCCGCCCATTCTCCGCCCCATGGCTGACTAATTT
TTTTTATTTATGCAGAGGCCGAGGCCGCCTCTGCCTCTGAGCTATTCCAGAAGTAGTGAGGAGGCTTTTT
TGGAGGCCTAGGCTTTTGCAAAAAGCTCCCGGGAGCTTGTATATCCATTTTCGGATCTGATCAGCACGTG
ATGAAAAAGCCTGAACTCACCGCGACGTCTGTCGAGAAGTTTCTGATCGAAAAGTTCGACAGCGTCTCCG
ACCTGATGCAGCTCTCGGAGGGCGAAGAATCTCGTGCTTTCAGCTTCGATGTAGGAGGGCGTGGATATGT
CCTGCGGGTAAATAGCTGCGCCGATGGTTTCTACAAAGATCGTTATGTTTATCGGCACTTTGCATCGGCC
GCGCTCCCGATTCCGGAAGTGCTTGACATTGGGGAATTAATTCAGCGAGAGCCTGACCTATTGCATCTCC
CGCCGTGCACAGGGTGTCACGTTGCAAGACCTGCCTGAAACCGAACTGCCCGCTGTTCTGCAGCCGGTCG
CGGAGGCCATGGATGCGATCGCTGCGGCCGATCTTAGCCAGACGAGCGGGTTCGGCCCATTCGGACCGCA
AGGAATCGGTCAATACACTACATGGCGTGATTTCATATGCGCGATTGCTGATCCCCATGTGTATCACTGG
CAAACTGTGATGGACGACACCGTCAGTGCGTCCGTCGCGCAGGCTCTCGATGAGCTGATGCTTTGGGCCG
AGGACTGCCCCGAAGTCCGGCACCTCGTGCACGCGGATTTCGGCTCCAACAATGTCCTGACGGACAATGG
CCGCATAACAGCGGTCATTGACTGGAGCGAGGCGATGTTCGGGGATTCCCAATACGAGGTCGCCAACATC
TTCTTCTGGAGGCCGTGGTTGGCTTGTATGGAGCAGCAGACGCGCTACTTCGAGCGGAGGCATCCGGAGC
TTGCAGGATCGCCGCGGCTCCGGGCGTATATGCTCCGCATTGGTCTTGACCAACTCTATCAGAGCTTGGT
TGACGGCAATTTCGATGATGCAGCTTGGGCGCAGGGTCGATGCGACGCAATCGTCCGATCCGGAGCCGGG
ACTGTCGGGCGTACACAAATCGCCCGCAGAAGCGCGGCCGTCTGGACCGATGGCTGTGTAGAAGTACTCG
CCGATAGTGGAAACCGACGCCCCAGCACTCGTCCGAGGGCAAAGGAATAGCACGTGCTACGAGATTTCGA
TTCCACCGCCGCCTTCTATGAAAGGTTGGGCTTCGGAATCGTTTTCCGGGACGCCGGCTGGATGATCCTC
CAGCGCGGGGATCTCATGCTGGAGTTCTTCGCCCACCCCAACTTGTTTATTGCAGCTTATAATGGTTACA
AATAAAGCAATAGCATCACAAATTTCACAAATAAAGCATTTTTTTCACTGCATTCTAGTTGTGGTTTGTC
CAAACTCATCAATGTATCTTATCATGTCTGTATACCGTCGACCTCTAGCTAGAGCTTGGCGTAATCATGG
TCATAGCTGTTTCCTGTGTGAAATTGTTATCCGCTCACAATTCCACACAACATACGAGCCGGAAGCATAA
AGTGTAAAGCCTGGGGTGCCTAATGAGTGAGCTAACTCACATTAATTGCGTTGCGCTCACTGCCCGCTTT
CCAGTCGGGAAACCTGTCGTGCCAGCTGCATTAATGAATCGGCCAACGCGCGGGGAGAGGCGGTTTGCGT
ATTGGGCGCTCTTCCGCTTCCTCGCTCACTGACTCGCTGCGCTCGGTCGTTCGGCTGCGGCGAGCGGTAT
CAGCTCACTCAAAGGCGGTAATACGGTTATCCACAGAATCAGGGGATAACGCAGGAAAGAACATGTGAGC
AAAAGGCCAGCAAAAGGCCAGGAACCGTAAAAAGGCCGCGTTGCTGGCGTTTTTCCATAGGCTCCGCCCC
CCTGACGAGCATCACAAAAATCGACGCTCAAGTCAGAGGTGGCGAAACCCGACAGGACTATAAAGATACC
AGGCGTTTCCCCCTGGAAGCTCCCTCGTGCGCTCTCCTGTTCCGACCCTGCCGCTTACCGGATACCTGTC
CGCCTTTCTCCCTTCGGGAAGCGTGGCGCTTTCTCATAGCTCACGCTGTAGGTATCTCAGTTCGGTGTAG
GTCGTTCGCTCCAAGCTGGGCTGTGTGCACGAACCCCCCGTTCAGCCCGACCGCTGCGCCTTATCCGGTA
ACTATCGTCTTGAGTCCAACCCGGTAAGACACGACTTATCGCCACTGGCAGCAGCCACTGGTAACAGGAT
TAGCAGAGCGAGGTATGTAGGCGGTGCTACAGAGTTCTTGAAGTGGTGGCCTAACTACGGCTACACTAGA
AGAACAGTATTTGGTATCTGCGCTCTGCTGAAGCCAGTTACCTTCGGAAAAAGAGTTGGTAGCTCTTGAT
CCGGCAAACAAACCACCGCTGGTAGCGGTGGTTTTTTTGTTTGCAAGCAGCAGATTACGCGCAGAAAAAA
AGGATCTCAAGAAGATCCTTTGATCTTTTCTACGGGGTCTGACGCTCAGTGGAACGAAAACTCACGTTAA
GGGATTTTGGTCATGAGATTATCAAAAAGGATCTTCACCTAGATCCTTTTAAATTAAAAATGAAGTTTTA
AATCAATCTAAAGTATATATGAGTAAACTTGGTCTGACAGTTACCAATGCTTAATCAGTGAGGCACCTAT
CTCAGCGATCTGTCTATTTCGTTCATCCATAGTTGCCTGACTCCCCGTCGTGTAGATAACTACGATACGG
GAGGGCTTACCATCTGGCCCCAGTGCTGCAATGATACCGCGAGACCCACGCTCACCGGCTCCAGATTTAT
CAGCAATAAACCAGCCAGCCGGAAGGGCCGAGCGCAGAAGTGGTCCTGCAACTTTATCCGCCTCCATCCA
GTCTATTAATTGTTGCCGGGAAGCTAGAGTAAGTAGTTCGCCAGTTAATAGTTTGCGCAACGTTGTTGCC
ATTGCTACAGGCATCGTGGTGTCACGCTCGTCGTTTGGTATGGCTTCATTCAGCTCCGGTTCCCAACGAT
CAAGGCGAGTTACATGATCCCCCATGTTGTGCAAAAAAGCGGTTAGCTCCTTCGGTCCTCCGATCGTTGT
CAGAAGTAAGTTGGCCGCAGTGTTATCACTCATGGTTATGGCAGCACTGCATAATTCTCTTACTGTCATG
CCATCCGTAAGATGCTTTTCTGTGACTGGTGAGTACTCAACCAAGTCATTCTGAGAATAGTGTATGCGGC
GACCGAGTTGCTCTTGCCCGGCGTCAATACGGGATAATACCGCGCCACATAGCAGAACTTTAAAAGTGCT
CATCATTGGAAAACGTTCTTCGGGGCGAAAACTCTCAAGGATCTTACCGCTGTTGAGATCCAGTTCGATG
TAACCCACTCGTGCACCCAACTGATCTTCAGCATCTTTTACTTTCACCAGCGTTTCTGGGTGAGCAAAAA
CAGGAAGGCAAAATGCCGCAAAAAAGGGAATAAGGGCGACACGGAAATGTTGAATACTCATACTCTTCCT
TTTTCAATATTATTGAAGCATTTATCAGGGTTATTGTCTCATGAGCGGATACATATTTGAATGTATTTAG
AAAAATAAACAAATAGGGGTTCCGCGCACATTTCCCCGAAAAGTGCCACCTGACGTCGACGGATCGGGAG
ATCAACTTGTTTATTGCAGCTTATAATGGTTACAAATAAAGCAATAGCATCACAAATTTCACAAATAAAG
CATTTTTTTCACTGCATTCTAGTTGTGGTTTGTCCAAACTCATCAATGTATCTTATCATGTCTGGATCAA
CTGGATAACTCAAGCTAACCAAAATCATCCCAAACTTCCCACCCCATACCCTATTACCACTGCCAATTAC
CTGTGGTTTCATTTACTCTAAACCTGTGATTCCTCTGAATTATTTTCATTTTAAAGAAATTGTATTTGTT
AAATATGTACTACAAACTTAGTAGT
Features (pLannotate 1.2.2; 38 found; start..end, strand, type, name):
    377..634     +  LTR            5' LTR (truncated): truncated 5' long terminal repeat (LTR) from HIV-1
    681..806     +  misc_feature   HIV-1 Ψ: packaging signal of human immunodeficiency virus type 1
    790..1128    +  CDS            HIV-1 gag (fragment): gag protein from human immunodeficiency virus 1; gag
   1303..1536    +  misc_feature   RRE: The Rev response element (RRE) of HIV-1 allows for Rev-dependent mRNA export from the nucleus to the cytoplasm.
   1913..2013    +  CDS            Rev (fragment): human immunodeficiency virus 1 (HIV-1) Rev protein; rev; enhances nuclear export of unspliced and incompletely spliced viral mRNAs
   2063..2180    +  misc_feature   cPPT/CTS: central polypurine tract and central termination sequence of HIV-1
   2245..2619    -  CDS            BleoR: antibiotic-binding protein; Sh ble from Streptoalloteichus hindustanus; confers resistance to bleomycin, phleomycin, and Zeocin™
   2639..2686    -  promoter       EM7 promoter: synthetic bacterial promoter&nbsp
   2713..2991    +  promoter       tight TRE promoter (fragment): Tet-responsive promoter PTight, consisting of seven tet operator sequences followed by the minimal CMV promoter
   3005..3697    +  CDS            TurboRFP: TurboRFP is a basic (constitutively fluorescent) orange fluorescent protein published in 2007, derived from Entacmaea quadricolor. It has low acid sensitivity.
   3713..3806    +  ncRNA          5' miR-30a: sequence upstream of the 71-nt precursor of the human miR-30a microRNA (Zeng et al., 2002) miRNA
   3917..4029    +  ncRNA          3' miR-30a: sequence downstream of the 71-nt precursor of the human miR-30a microRNA (Zeng et al., 2002) miRNA
   4124..4142    -  promoter       T7 promoter: promoter for bacteriophage T7 RNA polymerase
   4155..5366    +  promoter       UbC promoter: human ubiquitin C promoter
   5379..5412    +  protein_bind   loxP511: Cre-mediated recombination occurs in the 8-bp core sequence (GTATACAT). loxP511 sites are compatible with each other, but incompatible with wild-type loxP sites. Cre recombinase
   5419..6126    +  CDS            rtTA3: reverse tetracycline transactivator 3 activates expression from Tet-responsive promoters in the presence of doxycycline
   6127..6160    +  protein_bind   loxP511: Cre-mediated recombination occurs in the 8-bp core sequence (GTATACAT). loxP511 sites are compatible with each other, but incompatible with wild-type loxP sites. Cre recombinase
   6183..6755    +  misc_feature   IRES: internal ribosome entry site (IRES) of the encephalomyocarditis virus (EMCV)
   6764..7360    +  CDS            PuroR: puromycin N-acetyltransferase; pac from Streptomyces alboniger; confers resistance to puromycin
   7376..7964    +  misc_feature   WPRE: woodchuck hepatitis virus posttranscriptional regulatory element
   7981..8169    +  CDS            nef (fragment): NEF_HV1Z2 - Experimental evidence at protein level: Swiss-Prot protein existence level 1. Extracellular Nef protein targets CD4(+) T-lymphocytes for apoptosis by interacting with CXCR4 surface receptors. From Human immunodeficiency virus type 1 group M subtype D (isolate Z2/CDC-Z34) (HIV-1).
   8171..8404    +  LTR            3' LTR (ΔU3): self-inactivating 3' long terminal repeat (LTR) from HIV-1
   8511..8735    +  polyA_signal   bGH poly(A) signal: bovine growth hormone polyadenylation signal
   8739..8760    +  promoter       SV40 promoter (fragment): SV40 enhancer and early promoter
   8781..9209    +  rep_origin     f1 ori (sequence partly withheld): f1 bacteriophage origin of replication; arrow indicates direction of (+) strand synthesis
   9223..9552    +  promoter       SV40 promoter: SV40 enhancer and early promoter
   9601..10630   +  CDS            HygR (fragment): aminoglycoside phosphotransferase from E. coli; aph(4)-Ia; confers resistance to hygromycin
  10640..10765   +  CDS            ble (fragment): BLE_KLEPN - Experimental evidence at protein level: Swiss-Prot protein existence level 1. Binding protein with a strong affinity to the bleomycin family of antibiotics. Binds to CL990; an antimitotic-antibiotic compound. From Klebsiella pneumoniae.
  10760..10881   +  polyA_signal   SV40 poly(A) signal: SV40 polyadenylation signal
  10952..10974   -  protein_bind   lac operator (fragment): The lac repressor binds to the lac operator to inhibit transcription in E. coli. This inhibition can be relieved by adding lactose or isopropyl-β-D-thiogalactopyranoside (IPTG). lac repressor encoded by lacI
  10978..11008   -  promoter       lac promoter: promoter for the E. coli lac operon
  11023..11044   -  protein_bind   CAP binding site: CAP binding activates transcription in the presence of cAMP. E. coli catabolite activator protein
  11057..11149   -  CDS            lacI (fragment): lac repressor; lacI; The lac repressor binds to the lac operator to inhibit transcription in E. coli. This inhibition can be relieved by adding lactose or isopropyl-β-D-thiogalactopyranoside (IPTG).
  11332..11920   -  rep_origin     ori: high-copy-number ColE1/pMB1/pBR322/pUC origin of replication
  12091..12951   -  CDS            AmpR: β-lactamase; bla; confers resistance to ampicillin, carbenicillin, and related antibiotics
  12952..13056   -  promoter       AmpR promoter: bla
  13104..13238   +  polyA_signal   SV40 poly(A) signal: SV40 polyadenylation signal
  13405..329     +  CDS            nef (fragment) (across the origin): NEF_HV1BR - Experimental evidence at protein level: Swiss-Prot protein existence level 1. Extracellular Nef protein targets CD4(+) T-lymphocytes for apoptosis by interacting with CXCR4 surface receptors (PubMed:14990729). From Human immunodeficiency virus type 1 group M subtype B (isolate BRU/LAI) (HIV-1).
