>Addgene plasmid #90469 | pTRIPZ-DoxOn-shCUX1-5150 | addgene full sequence | sequence record 205861 | Addgene NGS Result
TGGAAGGGCTAATTCACTCCCAAAGAAGACAAGATATCCTTGATCTGTGGATCTACCACACACAAGGCTA
CTTCCCTGATTAGCAGAACTACACACCAGGGCCAGGGGTCAGATATCCACTGACCTTTGGATGGTGCTAC
AAGCTAGTACCAGTTGAGCCAGATAAGGTAGAAGAGGCCAATAAAGGAGAGAACACCAGCTTGTTACACC
CTGTGAGCCTGCATGGGATGGATGACCCGGAGAGAGAAGTGTTAGAGTGGAGGTTTGACAGCCGCCTAGC
ATTTCATCACGTGGCCCGAGAGCTGCATCCGGAGTACTTCAAGAACTGCTGATATCGAGCTTGCTACAAG
GGACTTTCCGCTGGGGACTTTCCAGGGAGGCGTGGCCTGGGCGGGACTGGGGAGTGGCGAGCCCTCAGAT
CCTGCATATAAGCAGCTGCTTTTTGCCTGTACTGGGTCTCTCTGGTTAGACCAGATCTGAGCCTGGGAGC
TCTCTGGCTAACTAGGGAACCCACTGCTTAAGCCTCAATAAAGCTTGCCTTGAGTGCTTCAAGTAGTGTG
TGCCCGTCTGTTGTGTGACTCTGGTAACTAGAGATCCCTCAGACCCTTTTAGTCAGTGTGGAAAATCTCT
AGCAGTGGCGCCCGAACAGGGACTTGAAAGCGAAAGGGAAACCAGAGGAGCTCTCTCGACGCAGGACTCG
GCTTGCTGAAGCGCGCACGGCAAGAGGCGAGGGGCGGCGACTGGTGAGTACGCCAAAAATTTTGACTAGC
GGAGGCTAGAAGGAGAGAGATGGGTGCGAGAGCGTCAGTATTAAGCGGGGGAGAATTAGATCGCGATGGG
AAAAAATTCGGTTAAGGCCAGGGGGAAAGAAAAAATATAAATTAAAACATATAGTATGGGCAAGCAGGGA
GCTAGAACGATTCGCAGTTAATCCTGGCCTGTTAGAAACATCAGAAGGCTGTAGACAAATACTGGGACAG
CTACAACCATCCCTTCAGACAGGATCAGAAGAACTTAGATCATTATATAATACAGTAGCAACCCTCTATT
GTGTGCATCAAAGGATAGAGATAAAAGACACCAAGGAAGCTTTAGACAAGATAGAGGAAGAGCAAAACAA
AAGTAAGACCACCGCACAGCAAGCGGCCGGCCGCTGATCTTCAGACCTGGAGGAGGAGATATGAGGGACA
ATTGGAGAAGTGAATTATATAAATATAAAGTAGTAAAAATTGAACCATTAGGAGTAGCACCCACCAAGGC
AAAGAGAAGAGTGGTGCAGAGAGAAAAAAGAGCAGTGGGAATAGGAGCTTTGTTCCTTGGGTTCTTGGGA
GCAGCAGGAAGCACTATGGGCGCAGCGTCAATGACGCTGACGGTACAGGCCAGACAATTATTGTCTGGTA
TAGTGCAGCAGCAGAACAATTTGCTGAGGGCTATTGAGGCGCAACAGCATCTGTTGCAACTCACAGTCTG
GGGCATCAAGCAGCTCCAGGCAAGAATCCTGGCTGTGGAAAGATACCTAAAGGATCAACAGCTCCTGGGG
ATTTGGGGTTGCTCTGGAAAACTCATTTGCACCACTGCTGTGCCTTGGAATGCTAGTTGGAGTAATAAAT
CTCTGGAACAGATTTGGAATCACACGACCTGGATGGAGTGGGACAGAGAAATTAACAATTACACAAGCTT
AATACACTCCTTAATTGAAGAATCGCAAAACCAGCAAGAAAAGAATGAACAAGAATTATTGGAATTAGAT
AAATGGGCAAGTTTGTGGAATTGGTTTAACATAACAAATTGGCTGTGGTATATAAAATTATTCATAATGA
TAGTAGGAGGCTTGGTAGGTTTAAGAATAGTTTTTGCTGTACTTTCTATAGTGAATAGAGTTAGGCAGGG
ATATTCACCATTATCGTTTCAGACCCACCTCCCAACCCCGAGGGGACCCGACAGGCCCGAAGGAATAGAA
GAAGAAGGTGGAGAGAGAGACAGAGACAGATCCATTCGATTAGTGAACGGATCGGCACTGCGTGCGCCAA
TTCTGCAGACAAATGGCAGTATTCATCCACAATTTTAAAAGAAAAGGGGGGATTGGGGGGTACAGTGCAG
GGGAAAGAATAGTAGACATAATAGCAACAGACATACAAACTAAAGAATTACAAAAACAAATTACAAAAAT
TCAAAATTTTCGGGTTTATTACAGGGACAGCAGAGATCCAGTTTGGTTAGTACCGGGCCCGCTCTAGTCC
GGAATCAGTCCTGCTCCTCGGCCACGAAGTGCACGCAGTTGCCGGCCGGGTCGCGCAGGGCGAACTCCCG
CCCCCACGGCTGCTCGCCGATCTCGGTCATGGCCGGCCCGGAGGCGTCCCGGAAGTTCGTGGACACGACC
TCCGACCACTCGGCGTACAGCTCGTCCAGGCCGCGCACCCACACCCAGGCCAGGGTGTTGTCCGGCACCA
CCTGGTCCTGGACCGCGCTGATGAACAGGGTCACGTCGTCCCGGACCACACCGGCGAAGTCGTCCTCCAC
GAAGTCCCGGGAGAACCCGAGCCGGTCGGTCCAGAACTCGACCGCTCCGGCGACGTCGCGCGCGGTGAGC
ACCGGAACGGCACTGGTCAACTTGGCCATGGTGGCCCTCCTATAGTGAGTCGTATTATACTATGCCGATA
TACTATGCCGATGATTAATTGTCAACACGTGCTGCAGGTCCGAGGTTCTAGACGAGTTTACTCCCTATCA
GTGATAGAGAACGATGTCGAGTTTACTCCCTATCAGTGATAGAGAACGTATGTCGAGTTTACTCCCTATC
AGTGATAGAGAACGTATGTCGAGTTTACTCCCTATCAGTGATAGAGAACGTATGTCGAGTTTATCCCTAT
CAGTGATAGAGAACGTATGTCGAGTTTACTCCCTATCAGTGATAGAGAACGTATGTCGAGGTAGGCGTGT
ACGGTGGGAGGCCTATATAAGCAGAGCTCGTTTAGTGAACCGTCAGATCGCACCGGTCGCCACCATGAGC
GAGCTGATCAAGGAGAACATGCACATGAAGCTGTACATGGAGGGCACCGTGAACAACCACCACTTCAAGT
GCACATCCGAGGGCGAAGGCAAGCCCTACGAGGGCACCCAGACCATGAAGATCAAGGTGGTCGAGGGCGG
CCCTCTCCCCTTCGCCTTCGACATCCTGGCTACCAGCTTCATGTACGGCAGCAAAGCCTTCATCAACCAC
ACCCAGGGCATCCCCGACTTCTTTAAGCAGTCCTTCCCTGAGGGCTTCACATGGGAGAGAATCACCACAT
ACGAAGACGGGGGCGTGCTGACCGCTACCCAGGACACCAGCTTCCAGAACGGCTGCATCATCTACAACGT
CAAGATCAACGGGGTGAACTTCCCATCCAACGGCCCTGTGATGCAGAAGAAAACACGCGGCTGGGAGGCC
AACACCGAGATGCTGTACCCCGCTGACGGCGGCCTGAGAGGCCACAGCCAGATGGCCCTGAAGCTCGTGG
GCGGGGGCTACCTGCACTGCTCCTTCAAGACCACATACAGATCCAAGAAACCCGCTAAGAACCTCAAGAT
GCCCGGCTTCCACTTCGTGGACCACAGACTGGAAAGAATCAAGGAGGCCGACAAAGAGACCTACGTCGAG
CAGCACGAGATGGCTGTGGCCAAGTACTGCGACCTCCCTAGCAAACTGGGGCACAGATAATCGATAGTTT
GTTTGAATGAGGCTTCAGTACTTTACAGAATCGTTGCCTGCACATCTTGGAAACACTTGCTGGGATTACT
TCTTCAGGTTAACCCAACAGAAGGCTCGAGAAGGTATATTGCTGTTGACAGTGAGCGTCAGAGCGATAAT
ACACTATTATAGTGAAGCCACAGATGTATAATAGTGTATTATCGCTCTGATGCCTACTGCCTCGGAATTC
AAGGGGCTACTTTAGGAGCAATTATCTTGTTTACTAAAACTGAATACCTTGCTATCTCTTTGATACATTT
TTACAAAGCTGAATTAAAATGGTATAAATTAAATCACTTTTTTCAATTGGAAGACTAATGCGGCCGGCCA
CATGGTTTTTGTTAATAGTCTACAAGGGCTTTTTTGCGGCCCCGTTATTTGTTGATTGTGGGGCCCTATA
GTGAGTCGTATTACCTAGGACGCGTGGCCTCCGCGCCGGGTTTTGGCGCCTCCCGCGGGCGCCCCCCTCC
TCACGGCGAGCGCTGCCACGTCAGACGAAGGGCGCAGCGAGCGTCCTGATCCTTCCGCCCGGACGCTCAG
GACAGCGGCCCGCTGCTCATAAGACTCGGCCTTAGAACCCCAGTATCAGCAGAAGGACATTTTAGGACGG
GACTTGGGTGACTCTAGGGCACTGGTTTTCTTTCCAGAGAGCGGAACAGGCGAGGAAAAGTAGTCCCTTC
TCGGCGATTCTGCGGAGGGATCTCCGTGGGGCGGTGAACGCCGATGATTATATAAGGACGCGCCGGGTGT
GGCACAGCTAGTTCCGTCGCAGCCGGGATTTGGGTCGCGGTTCTTGTTTGTGGATCGCTGTGATCGTCAC
TTGGTGAGTAGCGGGCTGCTGGGCTGGCCGGGGCTTTCGTGGCCGCCGGGCCGCTCGGTGGGACGGAAGC
GTGTGGAGAGACCGCCAAGGGCTGTAGTCTGGGTCCGCGAGCAAGGTTGCCCTGAACTGGGGGTTGGGGG
GAGCGCAGCAAAATGGCGGCTGTTCCCGAGTCTTGAATGGAAGACGCTTGTGAGGCGGGCTGTGAGGTCG
TTGAAACAAGGTGGGGGGCATGGTGGGCGGCAAGAACCCAAGGTCTTGAGGCCTTCGCTAATGCGGGAAA
GCTCTTATTCGGGTGAGATGGGCTGGGGCACCATCTGGGGACCCTGACGTGAAGTTTGTCACTGACTGGA
GAACTCGGTTTGTCGTCTGTTGCGGGGGCGGCAGTTATGGCGGTGCCGTTGGGCAGTGCACCCGTACCTT
TGGGAGCGCGCGCCCTCGTCGTGTCGTGACGTCACCCGTTCTGTTGGCTTATAATGCAGGGTGGGGCCAC
CTGCCGGTAGGTGTGCGGTAGGCTTTTCTCCGTCGCAGGACGCAGGGTTCGGGCCTAGGGTAGGCTCTCC
TGAATCGACAGGCGCCGGACCTCTGGTGAGGGGAGGGATAAGTGAGGCGTCAGTTTCTTTGGTCGGTTTT
ATGTACCTATCTTCTTAAGTAGCTGAAGCTCCGGTTTTGAACTATGCGCTCGGGGTTGGCGAGTGTGTTT
TGTGAAGTTTTTTAGGCACCTTTTGAAATGTAATCATTTGGGTCAATATGTAATTTTCAGTGTTAGACTA
GTAAATTGTCCGCTAAATTCTGGCCGTTTTTGGCTTTTTTGTTAGACGCTAGCGGATCCATAACTTCGTA
TAGTATACATTATACGAAGTTATGCCACCATGTCTAGGCTGGACAAGAGCAAAGTCATAAACGGAGCTCT
GGAATTACTCAATGGTGTCGGTATCGAAGGCCTGACGACAAGGAAACTCGCTCAAAAGCTGGGAGTTGAG
CAGCCTACCCTGTACTGGCACGTGAAGAACAAGCGGGCCCTGCTCGATGCCCTGCCAATCGAGATGCTGG
ACAGGCATCATACCCACTTCTGCCCCCTGGAAGGCGAGTCATGGCAAGACTTTCTGCGGAACAACGCCAA
GTCATACCGCTGTGCTCTCCTCTCACATCGCGACGGGGCTAAAGTGCATCTCGGCACCCGCCCAACAGAG
AAACAGTACGAAACCCTGGAAAATCAGCTCGCGTTCCTGTGTCAGCAAGGCTTCTCCCTGGAGAACGCAC
TGTACGCTCTGTCCGCCGTGGGCCACTTTACACTGGGCTGCGTATTGGAGGAACAGGAGCATCAAGTAGC
AAAAGAGGAAAGAGAGACACCTACCACCGATTCTATGCCCCCACTTCTGAGACAAGCAATTGAGCTGTTC
GACCGGCAGGGAGCCGAACCTGCCTTCCTTTTCGGCCTGGAACTAATCATATGTGGCCTGGAGAAACAGC
TAAAGTGCGAAAGCGGCGGGCCGACCGACGCCCTTGACGATTTTGACTTAGACATGCTCCCAGCCGATGC
CCTTGACGATTTTGACCTTGACATGCTCCCCGGGTAAATAACTTCGTATAGTATACATTATACGAAGTTA
TGGATCCGCGGCCGCAAATTCCGCCCCTCTCCCTCCCCCCCCCCTAACGTTACTGGCCGAAGCCGCTTGG
AATAAGGCCGGTGTGCGTTTGTCTATATGTTATTTTCCACCATATTGCCGTCTTTTGGCAATGTGAGGGC
CCGGAAACCTGGCCCTGTCTTCTTGACGAGCATTCCTAGGGGTCTTTCCCCTCTCGCCAAAGGAATGCAA
GGTCTGTTGAATGTCGTGAAGGAAGCAGTTCCTCTGGAAGCTTCTTGAAGACAAACAACGTCTGTAGCGA
CCCTTTGCAGGCAGCGGAACCCCCCACCTGGCGACAGGTGCCTCTGCGGCCAAAAGCCACGTGTATAAGA
TACACCTGCAAAGGCGGCACAACCCCAGTGCCACGTTGTGAGTTGGATAGTTGTGGAAAGAGTCAAATGG
CTCTCCTCAAGCGTATTCAACAAGGGGCTGAAGGATGCCCAGAAGGTACCCCATTGTATGGGATCTGATC
TGGGGCCTCGGTGCACATGCTTTACATGTGTTTAGTCGAGGTTAAAAAAACGTCTAGGCCCCCCGAACCA
CGGGGACGTGGTTTTCCTTTGAAAAACACGATAATACCATGGCCACCGAGTACAAGCCCACGGTGCGCCT
CGCCACCCGCGACGACGTCCCCCGGGCCGTACGCACCCTCGCCGCCGCGTTCGCCGACTACCCCGCCACG
CGCCACACCGTCGACCCGGACCGCCACATCGAGCGGGTCACCGAGCTGCAAGAACTCTTCCTCACGCGCG
TCGGGCTCGACATCGGCAAGGTGTGGGTCGCGGACGACGGCGCCGCGGTGGCGGTCTGGACCACGCCGGA
GAGCGTCGAAGCGGGGGCGGTGTTCGCCGAGATCGGCTCGCGCATGGCCGAGTTGAGCGGTTCCCGGCTG
GCCGCGCAGCAACAGATGGAAGGCCTCCTGGCGCCGCACCGGCCCAAGGAGCCCGCGTGGTTCCTGGCCA
CCGTCGGCGTCTCGCCCGACCACCAGGGCAAGGGTCTGGGCAGCGCCGTCGTGCTCCCCGGAGTGGAGGC
GGCCGAGCGCGCTGGGGTGCCCGCCTTCCTGGAGACCTCCGCGCCCCGCAACCTCCCCTTCTACGAGCGG
CTCGGCTTCACCGTCACCGCCGACGTCGAGGTGCCCGAAGGACCGCGCACCTGGTGCATGACCCGCAAGC
CCGGTGCCTGAGTTCGCGTCTGGAACAATCAACCTCTGGATTACAAAATTTGTGAAAGATTGACTGGTAT
TCTTAACTATGTTGCTCCTTTTACGCTATGTGGATACGCTGCTTTAATGCCTTTGTATCATGCTATTGCT
TCCCGTATGGCTTTCATTTTCTCCTCCTTGTATAAATCCTGGTTGCTGTCTCTTTATGAGGAGTTGTGGC
CCGTTGTCAGGCAACGTGGCGTGGTGTGCACTGTGTTTGCTGACGCAACCCCCACTGGTTGGGGCATTGC
CACCACCTGTCAGCTCCTTTCCGGGACTTTCGCTTTCCCCCTCCCTATTGCCACGGCGGAACTCATCGCC
GCCTGCCTTGCCCGCTGCTGGACAGGGGCTCGGCTGTTGGGCACTGACAATTCCGTGGTGTTGTCGGGGA
AGCTGACGTCCTTTCCATGGCTGCTCGCCTGTGTTGCCACCTGGATTCTGCGCGGGACGTCCTTCTGCTA
CGTCCCTTCGGCCCTCAATCCAGCGGACCTTCCTTCCCGCGGCCTGCTGCCGGCTCTGCGGCCTCTTCCG
CGTCTTCGCCTTCGCCCTCAGACGAGTCGGATCTCCCTTTGGGCCGCCTCCCCGCCTGGAATTAATTCTG
CAGTCGAGACCTAGAAAAACATGGAGCAATCACAAGTAGCAATACAGCAGCTACCAATGCTGATTGTGCC
TGGCTAGAAGCACAAGAGGAGGAGGAGGTGGGTTTTCCAGTCACACCTCAGGTACCTTTAAGACCAATGA
CTTACAAGGCAGCTGTAGATCTTAGCCACTTTTTAAAAGAAAAGAGGGGACTGGAAGGGCTAATTCACTC
CCAACGAAGACAAGATCTGCTTTTTGCTTGTACTGGGTCTCTCTGGTTAGACCAGATCTGAGCCTGGGAG
CTCTCTGGCTAACTAGGGAACCCACTGCTTAAGCCTCAATAAAGCTTGCCTTGAGTGCTTCAAGTAGTGT
GTGCCCGTCTGTTGTGTGACTCTGGTAACTAGAGATCCCTCAGACCCTTTTAGTCAGTGTGGAAAATCTC
TAGCAGTAGTAGTTCATGTCATCTTATTATTCAGTATTTATAACTTGCAAAGAAATGAATATCAGAGAGT
GAGAGGCCTTGACATTGTTTAAACCCGCTGATCAGCCTCGACTGTGCCTTCTAGTTGCCAGCCATCTGTT
GTTTGCCCCTCCCCCGTGCCTTCCTTGACCCTGGAAGGTGCCACTCCCACTGTCCTTTCCTAATAAAATG
AGGAAATTGCATCGCATTGTCTGAGTAGGTGTCATTCTATTCTGGGGGGTGGGGTGGGGCAGGACAGCAA
GGGGGAGGATTGGGAAGACAATAGCAGGCATGCTGGGGATGCGGTGGGCTCTATGGCTTCTGAGGCGGAA
AGAACCAGCTGGGGCTCTAGGGGGTATCCCC
[124 nt withheld, positions 8782-8905]
C
[91 nt withheld, positions 8907-8997]
A
[49 nt withheld, positions 8999-9047]
CCTTTGACGTTGGAGTCCACGTTCTTT
[37 nt withheld, positions 9075-9111]
ACCCTATCTCGGTCTATTCTTTTGATTTATAAGGGATTTTGCCGATTTCGGCCTATTGGTTAAAAAATGA
GCTGATTTAACAAAAATTTAACGCGAATTAATTCTGTGGAATGTGTGTCAGTTAGGGTGTGGAAAGTCCC
CAGGCTCCCCAGCAGGCAGAAGTATGCAAAGCATGCATCTCAATTAGTCAGCAACCAGGTGTGGAAAGTC
CCCAGGCTCCCCAGCAGGCAGAAGTATGCAAAGCATGCATCTCAATTAGTCAGCAACCATAGTCCCGCCC
CTAACTCCGCCCATCCCGCCCCTAACTCCGCCCAGTTCCGCCCATTCTCCGCCCCATGGCTGACTAATTT
TTTTTATTTATGCAGAGGCCGAGGCCGCCTCTGCCTCTGAGCTATTCCAGAAGTAGTGAGGAGGCTTTTT
TGGAGGCCTAGGCTTTTGCAAAAAGCTCCCGGGAGCTTGTATATCCATTTTCGGATCTGATCAGCACGTG
ATGAAAAAGCCTGAACTCACCGCGACGTCTGTCGAGAAGTTTCTGATCGAAAAGTTCGACAGCGTCTCCG
ACCTGATGCAGCTCTCGGAGGGCGAAGAATCTCGTGCTTTCAGCTTCGATGTAGGAGGGCGTGGATATGT
CCTGCGGGTAAATAGCTGCGCCGATGGTTTCTACAAAGATCGTTATGTTTATCGGCACTTTGCATCGGCC
GCGCTCCCGATTCCGGAAGTGCTTGACATTGGGGAATTAATTCAGCGAGAGCCTGACCTATTGCATCTCC
CGCCGTGCACAGGGTGTCACGTTGCAAGACCTGCCTGAAACCGAACTGCCCGCTGTTCTGCAGCCGGTCG
CGGAGGCCATGGATGCGATCGCTGCGGCCGATCTTAGCCAGACGAGCGGGTTCGGCCCATTCGGACCGCA
AGGAATCGGTCAATACACTACATGGCGTGATTTCATATGCGCGATTGCTGATCCCCATGTGTATCACTGG
CAAACTGTGATGGACGACACCGTCAGTGCGTCCGTCGCGCAGGCTCTCGATGAGCTGATGCTTTGGGCCG
AGGACTGCCCCGAAGTCCGGCACCTCGTGCACGCGGATTTCGGCTCCAACAATGTCCTGACGGACAATGG
CCGCATAACAGCGGTCATTGACTGGAGCGAGGCGATGTTCGGGGATTCCCAATACGAGGTCGCCAACATC
TTCTTCTGGAGGCCGTGGTTGGCTTGTATGGAGCAGCAGACGCGCTACTTCGAGCGGAGGCATCCGGAGC
TTGCAGGATCGCCGCGGCTCCGGGCGTATATGCTCCGCATTGGTCTTGACCAACTCTATCAGAGCTTGGT
TGACGGCAATTTCGATGATGCAGCTTGGGCGCAGGGTCGATGCGACGCAATCGTCCGATCCGGAGCCGGG
ACTGTCGGGCGTACACAAATCGCCCGCAGAAGCGCGGCCGTCTGGACCGATGGCTGTGTAGAAGTACTCG
CCGATAGTGGAAACCGACGCCCCAGCACTCGTCCGAGGGCAAAGGAATAGCACGTGCTACGAGATTTCGA
TTCCACCGCCGCCTTCTATGAAAGGTTGGGCTTCGGAATCGTTTTCCGGGACGCCGGCTGGATGATCCTC
CAGCGCGGGGATCTCATGCTGGAGTTCTTCGCCCACCCCAACTTGTTTATTGCAGCTTATAATGGTTACA
AATAAAGCAATAGCATCACAAATTTCACAAATAAAGCATTTTTTTCACTGCATTCTAGTTGTGGTTTGTC
CAAACTCATCAATGTATCTTATCATGTCTGTATACCGTCGACCTCTAGCTAGAGCTTGGCGTAATCATGG
TCATAGCTGTTTCCTGTGTGAAATTGTTATCCGCTCACAATTCCACACAACATACGAGCCGGAAGCATAA
AGTGTAAAGCCTGGGGTGCCTAATGAGTGAGCTAACTCACATTAATTGCGTTGCGCTCACTGCCCGCTTT
CCAGTCGGGAAACCTGTCGTGCCAGCTGCATTAATGAATCGGCCAACGCGCGGGGAGAGGCGGTTTGCGT
ATTGGGCGCTCTTCCGCTTCCTCGCTCACTGACTCGCTGCGCTCGGTCGTTCGGCTGCGGCGAGCGGTAT
CAGCTCACTCAAAGGCGGTAATACGGTTATCCACAGAATCAGGGGATAACGCAGGAAAGAACATGTGAGC
AAAAGGCCAGCAAAAGGCCAGGAACCGTAAAAAGGCCGCGTTGCTGGCGTTTTTCCATAGGCTCCGCCCC
CCTGACGAGCATCACAAAAATCGACGCTCAAGTCAGAGGTGGCGAAACCCGACAGGACTATAAAGATACC
AGGCGTTTCCCCCTGGAAGCTCCCTCGTGCGCTCTCCTGTTCCGACCCTGCCGCTTACCGGATACCTGTC
CGCCTTTCTCCCTTCGGGAAGCGTGGCGCTTTCTCATAGCTCACGCTGTAGGTATCTCAGTTCGGTGTAG
GTCGTTCGCTCCAAGCTGGGCTGTGTGCACGAACCCCCCGTTCAGCCCGACCGCTGCGCCTTATCCGGTA
ACTATCGTCTTGAGTCCAACCCGGTAAGACACGACTTATCGCCACTGGCAGCAGCCACTGGTAACAGGAT
TAGCAGAGCGAGGTATGTAGGCGGTGCTACAGAGTTCTTGAAGTGGTGGCCTAACTACGGCTACACTAGA
AGAACAGTATTTGGTATCTGCGCTCTGCTGAAGCCAGTTACCTTCGGAAAAAGAGTTGGTAGCTCTTGAT
CCGGCAAACAAACCACCGCTGGTAGCGGTGGTTTTTTTGTTTGCAAGCAGCAGATTACGCGCAGAAAAAA
AGGATCTCAAGAAGATCCTTTGATCTTTTCTACGGGGTCTGACGCTCAGTGGAACGAAAACTCACGTTAA
GGGATTTTGGTCATGAGATTATCAAAAAGGATCTTCACCTAGATCCTTTTAAATTAAAAATGAAGTTTTA
AATCAATCTAAAGTATATATGAGTAAACTTGGTCTGACAGTTACCAATGCTTAATCAGTGAGGCACCTAT
CTCAGCGATCTGTCTATTTCGTTCATCCATAGTTGCCTGACTCCCCGTCGTGTAGATAACTACGATACGG
GAGGGCTTACCATCTGGCCCCAGTGCTGCAATGATACCGCGAGACCCACGCTCACCGGCTCCAGATTTAT
CAGCAATAAACCAGCCAGCCGGAAGGGCCGAGCGCAGAAGTGGTCCTGCAACTTTATCCGCCTCCATCCA
GTCTATTAATTGTTGCCGGGAAGCTAGAGTAAGTAGTTCGCCAGTTAATAGTTTGCGCAACGTTGTTGCC
ATTGCTACAGGCATCGTGGTGTCACGCTCGTCGTTTGGTATGGCTTCATTCAGCTCCGGTTCCCAACGAT
CAAGGCGAGTTACATGATCCCCCATGTTGTGCAAAAAAGCGGTTAGCTCCTTCGGTCCTCCGATCGTTGT
CAGAAGTAAGTTGGCCGCAGTGTTATCACTCATGGTTATGGCAGCACTGCATAATTCTCTTACTGTCATG
CCATCCGTAAGATGCTTTTCTGTGACTGGTGAGTACTCAACCAAGTCATTCTGAGAATAGTGTATGCGGC
GACCGAGTTGCTCTTGCCCGGCGTCAATACGGGATAATACCGCGCCACATAGCAGAACTTTAAAAGTGCT
CATCATTGGAAAACGTTCTTCGGGGCGAAAACTCTCAAGGATCTTACCGCTGTTGAGATCCAGTTCGATG
TAACCCACTCGTGCACCCAACTGATCTTCAGCATCTTTTACTTTCACCAGCGTTTCTGGGTGAGCAAAAA
CAGGAAGGCAAAATGCCGCAAAAAAGGGAATAAGGGCGACACGGAAATGTTGAATACTCATACTCTTCCT
TTTTCAATATTATTGAAGCATTTATCAGGGTTATTGTCTCATGAGCGGATACATATTTGAATGTATTTAG
AAAAATAAACAAATAGGGGTTCCGCGCACATTTCCCCGAAAAGTGCCACCTGACGTCGACGGATCGGGAG
ATCAACTTGTTTATTGCAGCTTATAATGGTTACAAATAAAGCAATAGCATCACAAATTTCACAAATAAAG
CATTTTTTTCACTGCATTCTAGTTGTGGTTTGTCCAAACTCATCAATGTATCTTATCATGTCTGGATCAA
CTGGATAACTCAAGCTAACCAAAATCATCCCAAACTTCCCACCCCATACCCTATTACCACTGCCAATTAC
CTGTGGTTTCATTTACTCTAAACCTGTGATTCCTCTGAATTATTTTCATTTTAAAGAAATTGTATTTGTT
AAATATGTACTACAAACTTAGTAGT
Features (pLannotate 1.2.2; 38 found; start..end, strand, type, name):
    377..634     +  LTR            5' LTR (truncated): truncated 5' long terminal repeat (LTR) from HIV-1
    681..806     +  misc_feature   HIV-1 Ψ: packaging signal of human immunodeficiency virus type 1
    790..1128    +  CDS            HIV-1 gag (fragment): gag protein from human immunodeficiency virus 1; gag
   1303..1536    +  misc_feature   RRE: The Rev response element (RRE) of HIV-1 allows for Rev-dependent mRNA export from the nucleus to the cytoplasm.
   1913..2013    +  CDS            Rev (fragment): human immunodeficiency virus 1 (HIV-1) Rev protein; rev; enhances nuclear export of unspliced and incompletely spliced viral mRNAs
   2063..2180    +  misc_feature   cPPT/CTS: central polypurine tract and central termination sequence of HIV-1
   2245..2619    -  CDS            BleoR: antibiotic-binding protein; Sh ble from Streptoalloteichus hindustanus; confers resistance to bleomycin, phleomycin, and Zeocin™
   2639..2686    -  promoter       EM7 promoter: synthetic bacterial promoter&nbsp
   2713..2991    +  promoter       tight TRE promoter (fragment): Tet-responsive promoter PTight, consisting of seven tet operator sequences followed by the minimal CMV promoter
   3005..3697    +  CDS            TurboRFP: TurboRFP is a basic (constitutively fluorescent) orange fluorescent protein published in 2007, derived from Entacmaea quadricolor. It has low acid sensitivity.
   3713..3806    +  ncRNA          5' miR-30a: sequence upstream of the 71-nt precursor of the human miR-30a microRNA (Zeng et al., 2002) miRNA
   3918..4030    +  ncRNA          3' miR-30a: sequence downstream of the 71-nt precursor of the human miR-30a microRNA (Zeng et al., 2002) miRNA
   4125..4143    -  promoter       T7 promoter: promoter for bacteriophage T7 RNA polymerase
   4156..5367    +  promoter       UbC promoter: human ubiquitin C promoter
   5380..5413    +  protein_bind   loxP511: Cre-mediated recombination occurs in the 8-bp core sequence (GTATACAT). loxP511 sites are compatible with each other, but incompatible with wild-type loxP sites. Cre recombinase
   5420..6127    +  CDS            rtTA3: reverse tetracycline transactivator 3 activates expression from Tet-responsive promoters in the presence of doxycycline
   6128..6161    +  protein_bind   loxP511: Cre-mediated recombination occurs in the 8-bp core sequence (GTATACAT). loxP511 sites are compatible with each other, but incompatible with wild-type loxP sites. Cre recombinase
   6184..6756    +  misc_feature   IRES: internal ribosome entry site (IRES) of the encephalomyocarditis virus (EMCV)
   6765..7361    +  CDS            PuroR: puromycin N-acetyltransferase; pac from Streptomyces alboniger; confers resistance to puromycin
   7377..7965    +  misc_feature   WPRE: woodchuck hepatitis virus posttranscriptional regulatory element
   7982..8170    +  CDS            nef (fragment): NEF_HV1Z2 - Experimental evidence at protein level: Swiss-Prot protein existence level 1. Extracellular Nef protein targets CD4(+) T-lymphocytes for apoptosis by interacting with CXCR4 surface receptors. From Human immunodeficiency virus type 1 group M subtype D (isolate Z2/CDC-Z34) (HIV-1).
   8172..8405    +  LTR            3' LTR (ΔU3): self-inactivating 3' long terminal repeat (LTR) from HIV-1
   8512..8736    +  polyA_signal   bGH poly(A) signal: bovine growth hormone polyadenylation signal
   8740..8761    +  promoter       SV40 promoter (fragment): SV40 enhancer and early promoter
   8782..9210    +  rep_origin     f1 ori (sequence partly withheld): f1 bacteriophage origin of replication; arrow indicates direction of (+) strand synthesis
   9224..9553    +  promoter       SV40 promoter: SV40 enhancer and early promoter
   9602..10631   +  CDS            HygR (fragment): aminoglycoside phosphotransferase from E. coli; aph(4)-Ia; confers resistance to hygromycin
  10641..10766   +  CDS            ble (fragment): BLE_KLEPN - Experimental evidence at protein level: Swiss-Prot protein existence level 1. Binding protein with a strong affinity to the bleomycin family of antibiotics. Binds to CL990; an antimitotic-antibiotic compound. From Klebsiella pneumoniae.
  10761..10882   +  polyA_signal   SV40 poly(A) signal: SV40 polyadenylation signal
  10953..10975   -  protein_bind   lac operator (fragment): The lac repressor binds to the lac operator to inhibit transcription in E. coli. This inhibition can be relieved by adding lactose or isopropyl-β-D-thiogalactopyranoside (IPTG). lac repressor encoded by lacI
  10979..11009   -  promoter       lac promoter: promoter for the E. coli lac operon
  11024..11045   -  protein_bind   CAP binding site: CAP binding activates transcription in the presence of cAMP. E. coli catabolite activator protein
  11058..11150   -  CDS            lacI (fragment): lac repressor; lacI; The lac repressor binds to the lac operator to inhibit transcription in E. coli. This inhibition can be relieved by adding lactose or isopropyl-β-D-thiogalactopyranoside (IPTG).
  11333..11921   -  rep_origin     ori: high-copy-number ColE1/pMB1/pBR322/pUC origin of replication
  12092..12952   -  CDS            AmpR: β-lactamase; bla; confers resistance to ampicillin, carbenicillin, and related antibiotics
  12953..13057   -  promoter       AmpR promoter: bla
  13105..13239   +  polyA_signal   SV40 poly(A) signal: SV40 polyadenylation signal
  13406..329     +  CDS            nef (fragment) (across the origin): NEF_HV1BR - Experimental evidence at protein level: Swiss-Prot protein existence level 1. Extracellular Nef protein targets CD4(+) T-lymphocytes for apoptosis by interacting with CXCR4 surface receptors (PubMed:14990729). From Human immunodeficiency virus type 1 group M subtype B (isolate BRU/LAI) (HIV-1).
