[The description below was written by a language model from this plasmid's Addgene catalogue record and pLannotate feature annotations shown in this document.]
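Description:
pTRIPZ-DoxOn-shCUX1-5150 is a lentiviral RNAi vector of about 13.4 kb, built on the pTRIPZ backbone, for doxycycline-inducible knockdown of human CUX1 in mammalian cells. It is propagated in E. coli from a high-copy ColE1/pUC-type origin under ampicillin selection. An f1 origin and an EM7-driven bleomycin/Zeocin resistance gene are also annotated. The viral portion contains a truncated HIV-1 5' LTR, the Ψ packaging signal with a gag fragment, the RRE for Rev-dependent export, cPPT/CTS, WPRE and a self-inactivating ΔU3 3' LTR. Because the vector carries only fragments of viral genes, the packaging functions must be supplied in trans.

The payload is an all-in-one Tet-On system. A tight TRE promoter drives TurboRFP, which is followed on the same transcript by an shRNA embedded between 5' and 3' miR-30a flanking sequences. The hairpin is therefore processed through the microRNA pathway, and red-orange fluorescence reports induction. The hairpin targets the CUX1 sequence beginning at position 5150 of the reference cDNA named in the record. The hairpin itself is not annotated as a feature; it lies in the gap between the two miR-30a arms. Downstream, the human UbC promoter constitutively expresses rtTA3, which is flanked by loxP511 sites. An EMCV IRES links rtTA3 to puromycin N-acetyltransferase, which allows selection of transduced cells. When doxycycline is added, rtTA3 activates the TRE and switches on both the reporter and the shRNA.

Outside the LTRs, the backbone carries an SV40 promoter followed by hygromycin and ble gene fragments, which appear to be backbone remnants. The two sequence records, one from the depositor and one from repository sequencing, differ by a single nucleotide located within the hairpin region between the two miR-30a arms, and they carry identical annotations. The associated publication concerns CUX1-dependent repair of oxidative DNA damage in RAS transformation.
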