Addgene plasmid #90469: pTRIPZ-DoxOn-shCUX1-5150
Purpose: Lentiviral vector expressing a doxycycline-inducible shRNA against human CUX1 sequence starting at 5150 of M74099
Depositing lab: Alain Nepveu. Depositing organization: McGill University. Publication: RAS transformation requires CUX1-dependent repair of oxidative DNA damage. Ramdzan ZM, Vadnais C, Pal R, Vandal G, Cadieux C, Leduy L, Davoudi S, Hulea L, Yao L, Karnezis AN, Paquet M, Dankort D, Nepveu A. PLoS Biol. 2014 Mar 11;12(3):e1001807. doi: 10.1371/journal.pbio.1001807. eCollection 2014 Mar. PBIOLOGY-D-13-03283 PubMed 24618719.
Backbone
  Vector backbone: pTRIPZ
  Vector type: Mammalian Expression, Lentiviral, RNAi
  Selectable markers: Puromycin
Growth in bacteria
  Bacterial resistance: Ampicillin, 100 μg/mL
  Growth temperature: 37°C
  Growth strain: NEB Stable
  Copy number: High Copy
Gene/Insert
  Gene/Insert name: TGCTGTTGACAGTGAGCGTCAGAGCGATAATACACTATTATAGTGAAGCC
  gRNA/shRNA sequence: shRNA 5150
  GenBank ID: Hs CUX1 M74099
Terms and licenses: Academic/Nonprofit Terms; Industry Terms: Not Available to Industry
How to cite: pTRIPZ-DoxOn-shCUX1-5150 was a gift from Alain Nepveu (Addgene plasmid # 90469 ; http://n2t.net/addgene:90469 ; RRID:Addgene_90469)
